>Addgene plasmid #182237 | pcDNA GFP10-RHOB | addgene full sequence | sequence record 389480 | Addgene NGS Result
CGAAAAGTGCCACCTGACGTCGACGGATCGGGAGATCTCCCGATCCCCTATGGTGCACTCTCAGTACAAT
CTGCTCTGATGCCGCATAGTTAAGCCAGTATCTGCTCCCTGCTTGTGTGTTGGAGGTCGCTGAGTAGTGC
GCGAGCAAAATTTAAGCTACAACAAGGCAAGGCTTGACCGACAATTGCATGAAGAATCTGCTTAGGGTTA
GGCGTTTTGCGCTGCTTCGCGATGTACGGGCCAGATATACGCGTTGACATTGATTATTGACTAGTTATTA
ATAGTAATCAATTACGGGGTCATTAGTTCATAGCCCATATATGGAGTTCCGCGTTACATAACTTACGGTA
AATGGCCCGCCTGGCTGACCGCCCAACGACCCCCGCCCATTGACGTCAATAATGACGTATGTTCCCATAG
TAACGCCAATAGGGACTTTCCATTGACGTCAATGGGTGGAGTATTTACGGTAAACTGCCCACTTGGCAGT
ACATCAAGTGTATCATATGCCAAGTACGCCCCCTATTGACGTCAATGACGGTAAATGGCCCGCCTGGCAT
TATGCCCAGTACATGACCTTATGGGACTTTCCTACTTGGCAGTACATCTACGTATTAGTCATCGCTATTA
CCATGGTGATGCGGTTTTGGCAGTACATCAATGGGCGTGGATAGCGGTTTGACTCACGGGGATTTCCAAG
TCTCCACCCCATTGACGTCAATGGGAGTTTGTTTTGGCACCAAAATCAACGGGACTTTCCAAAATGTCGT
AACAACTCCGCCCCATTGACGCAAATGGGCGGTAGGCGTGTACGGTGGGAGGTCTATATAAGCAGAGCTC
TCTGGCTAACTAGAGAACCCACTGCTTACTGGCTTATCGAAATTAATACGACTCACTATAGGGAGACCCA
AGCTGGCTAGCGCCACCATGGGCGACCTGCCCGACGACCACTACCTGTCCACCCAGACCATCCTGAGCAA
GGACCTGAACATCGATGGTGGCGGTGGCTCTGGAGGTGGTGGGTCCTCCGGAGCGGCCATCCGCAAGAAG
CTGGTGGTGGTGGGCGACGGCGCGTGTGGCAAGACGTGCCTGCTGATCGTGTTCAGTAAGGACGAGTTCC
CCGAGGTGTACGTGCCCACCGTCTTCGAGAACTATGTGGCCGACATTGAGGTGGACGGCAAGCAGGTGGA
GCTGGCGCTGTGGGACACGGCGGGCCAGGAGGACTACGACCGCCTGCGGCCGCTCTCCTACCCGGACACC
GACGTCATTCTCATGTGCTTCTCGGTGGACAGCCCGGACTCGCTGGAGAACATCCCCGAGAAGTGGGTCC
CCGAGGTGAAGCACTTCTGTCCCAATGTGCCCATCATCCTGGTGGCCAACAAAAAAGACCTGCGCAGCGA
CGAGCATGTCCGCACAGAGCTGGCCCGCATGAAGCAGGAACCCGTGCGCACGGATGACGGCCGCGCCATG
GCCGTGCGCATCCAAGCCTACGACTACCTCGAGTGCTCTGCCAAGACCAAGGAAGGCGTGCGCGAGGTCT
TCGAGACGGCCACGCGCGCCGCGCTGCAGAAGCGCTACGGCTCCCAGAACGGCTGCATCAACTGCTGCAA
GGTGCTATAATCTAGAGGGCCCGTTTAAACCCGCTGATCAGCCTCGACTGTGCCTTCTAGTTGCCAGCCA
TCTGTTGTTTGCCCCTCCCCCGTGCCTTCCTTGACCCTGGAAGGTGCCACTCCCACTGTCCTTTCCTAAT
AAAATGAGGAAATTGCATCGCATTGTCTGAGTAGGTGTCATTCTATTCTGGGGGGTGGGGTGGGGCAGGA
CAGCAAGGGGGAGGATTGGGAAGACAATAGCAGGCATGCTGGGGATGCGGTGGGCTCTATGGCTTCTGAG
GCGGAAAGAACCAGCTGGGGCTCTAGGGGGTATCCCC
[124 nt withheld, positions 1928-2051]
C
[91 nt withheld, positions 2053-2143]
A
[49 nt withheld, positions 2145-2193]
CCTTTGACGTTGGAGTCCACGTTCTTT
[37 nt withheld, positions 2221-2257]
ACCCTATCTCGGTCTATTCTTTTGATTTATAAGGGATTTTGCCGATTTCGGCCTATTGGTTAAAAAATGA
GCTGATTTAACAAAAATTTAACGCGAATTAATTCTGTGGAATGTGTGTCAGTTAGGGTGTGGAAAGTCCC
CAGGCTCCCCAGCAGGCAGAAGTATGCAAAGCATGCATCTCAATTAGTCAGCAACCAGGTGTGGAAAGTC
CCCAGGCTCCCCAGCAGGCAGAAGTATGCAAAGCATGCATCTCAATTAGTCAGCAACCATAGTCCCGCCC
CTAACTCCGCCCATCCCGCCCCTAACTCCGCCCAGTTCCGCCCATTCTCCGCCCCATGGCTGACTAATTT
TTTTTATTTATGCAGAGGCCGAGGCCGCCTCTGCCTCTGAGCTATTCCAGAAGTAGTGAGGAGGCTTTTT
TGGAGGCCTAGGCTTTTGCAAAAAGCTCCCGGGAGCTTGTATATCCATTTTCGGATCTGATCAGCACGTG
TTGACAATTAATCATCGGCATAGTATATCGGCATAGTATAATACGACAAGGTGAGGAACTAAACCATGGC
CAAGTTGACCAGTGCCGTTCCGGTGCTCACCGCGCGCGACGTCGCCGGAGCGGTCGAGTTCTGGACCGAC
CGGCTCGGGTTCTCCCGGGACTTCGTGGAGGACGACTTCGCCGGTGTGGTCCGGGACGACGTGACCCTGT
TCATCAGCGCGGTCCAGGACCAGGTGGTGCCGGACAACACCCTGGCCTGGGTGTGGGTGCGCGGCCTGGA
CGAGCTGTACGCCGAGTGGTCGGAGGTCGTGTCCACGAACTTCCGGGACGCCTCCGGGCCGGCCATGACC
GAGATCGGCGAGCAGCCGTGGGGGCGGGAGTTCGCCCTGCGCGACCCGGCCGGCAACTGCGTGCACTTCG
TGGCCGAGGAGCAGGACTGACACGTGCTACGAGATTTCGATTCCACCGCCGCCTTCTATGAAAGGTTGGG
CTTCGGAATCGTTTTCCGGGACGCCGGCTGGATGATCCTCCAGCGCGGGGATCTCATGCTGGAGTTCTTC
GCCCACCCCAACTTGTTTATTGCAGCTTATAATGGTTACAAATAAAGCAATAGCATCACAAATTTCACAA
ATAAAGCATTTTTTTCACTGCATTCTAGTTGTGGTTTGTCCAAACTCATCAATGTATCTTATCATGTCTG
TATACCGTCGACCTCTAGCTAGAGCTTGGCGTAATCATGGTCATAGCTGTTTCCTGTGTGAAATTGTTAT
CCGCTCACAATTCCACACAACATACGAGCCGGAAGCATAAAGTGTAAAGCCTGGGGTGCCTAATGAGTGA
GCTAACTCACATTAATTGCGTTGCGCTCACTGCCCGCTTTCCAGTCGGGAAACCTGTCGTGCCAGCTGCA
TTAATGAATCGGCCAACGCGCGGGGAGAGGCGGTTTGCGTATTGGGCGCTCTTCCGCTTCCTCGCTCACT
GACTCGCTGCGCTCGGTCGTTCGGCTGCGGCGAGCGGTATCAGCTCACTCAAAGGCGGTAATACGGTTAT
CCACAGAATCAGGGGATAACGCAGGAAAGAACATGTGAGCAAAAGGCCAGCAAAAGGCCAGGAACCGTAA
AAAGGCCGCGTTGCTGGCGTTTTTCCATAGGCTCCGCCCCCCTGACGAGCATCACAAAAATCGACGCTCA
AGTCAGAGGTGGCGAAACCCGACAGGACTATAAAGATACCAGGCGTTTCCCCCTGGAAGCTCCCTCGTGC
GCTCTCCTGTTCCGACCCTGCCGCTTACCGGATACCTGTCCGCCTTTCTCCCTTCGGGAAGCGTGGCGCT
TTCTCATAGCTCACGCTGTAGGTATCTCAGTTCGGTGTAGGTCGTTCGCTCCAAGCTGGGCTGTGTGCAC
GAACCCCCCGTTCAGCCCGACCGCTGCGCCTTATCCGGTAACTATCGTCTTGAGTCCAACCCGGTAAGAC
ACGACTTATCGCCACTGGCAGCAGCCACTGGTAACAGGATTAGCAGAGCGAGGTATGTAGGCGGTGCTAC
AGAGTTCTTGAAGTGGTGGCCTAACTACGGCTACACTAGAAGAACAGTATTTGGTATCTGCGCTCTGCTG
AAGCCAGTTACCTTCGGAAAAAGAGTTGGTAGCTCTTGATCCGGCAAACAAACCACCGCTGGTAGCGGTG
GTTTTTTTGTTTGCAAGCAGCAGATTACGCGCAGAAAAAAAGGATCTCAAGAAGATCCTTTGATCTTTTC
TACGGGGTCTGACGCTCAGTGGAACGAAAACTCACGTTAAGGGATTTTGGTCATGAGATTATCAAAAAGG
ATCTTCACCTAGATCCTTTTAAATTAAAAATGAAGTTTTAAATCAATCTAAAGTATATATGAGTAAACTT
GGTCTGACAGTTACCAATGCTTAATCAGTGAGGCACCTATCTCAGCGATCTGTCTATTTCGTTCATCCAT
AGTTGCCTGACTCCCCGTCGTGTAGATAACTACGATACGGGAGGGCTTACCATCTGGCCCCAGTGCTGCA
ATGATACCGCGAGACCCACGCTCACCGGCTCCAGATTTATCAGCAATAAACCAGCCAGCCGGAAGGGCCG
AGCGCAGAAGTGGTCCTGCAACTTTATCCGCCTCCATCCAGTCTATTAATTGTTGCCGGGAAGCTAGAGT
AAGTAGTTCGCCAGTTAATAGTTTGCGCAACGTTGTTGCCATTGCTACAGGCATCGTGGTGTCACGCTCG
TCGTTTGGTATGGCTTCATTCAGCTCCGGTTCCCAACGATCAAGGCGAGTTACATGATCCCCCATGTTGT
GCAAAAAAGCGGTTAGCTCCTTCGGTCCTCCGATCGTTGTCAGAAGTAAGTTGGCCGCAGTGTTATCACT
CATGGTTATGGCAGCACTGCATAATTCTCTTACTGTCATGCCATCCGTAAGATGCTTTTCTGTGACTGGT
GAGTACTCAACCAAGTCATTCTGAGAATAGTGTATGCGGCGACCGAGTTGCTCTTGCCCGGCGTCAATAC
GGGATAATACCGCGCCACATAGCAGAACTTTAAAAGTGCTCATCATTGGAAAACGTTCTTCGGGGCGAAA
ACTCTCAAGGATCTTACCGCTGTTGAGATCCAGTTCGATGTAACCCACTCGTGCACCCAACTGATCTTCA
GCATCTTTTACTTTCACCAGCGTTTCTGGGTGAGCAAAAACAGGAAGGCAAAATGCCGCAAAAAAGGGAA
TAAGGGCGACACGGAAATGTTGAATACTCATACTCTTCCTTTTTCAATATTATTGAAGCATTTATCAGGG
TTATTGTCTCATGAGCGGATACATATTTGAATGTATTTAGAAAAATAAACAAATAGGGGTTCCGCGCACA
TTTCCC
Features (pLannotate 1.2.2; 22 found; start..end, strand, type, name):
     49..101     -  misc_feature   bom (fragment): basis of mobility region from pBR322
    256..635     +  enhancer       CMV enhancer: human cytomegalovirus immediate early enhancer
    636..839     +  promoter       CMV promoter: human cytomegalovirus (CMV) immediate early promoter
    835..868     +  LTR            5' LTR (truncated) (fragment): truncated 5' long terminal repeat (LTR) from HIV-1
    884..902     +  promoter       T7 promoter: promoter for bacteriophage T7 RNA polymerase
    937..990     +  CDS            (3-F)Tyr-EGFP (fragment): (3-F)Tyr-EGFP is a basic (constitutively fluorescent) green fluorescent protein published in 2004, derived from Aequorea victoria.
   1048..1617    +  CDS            RHOB: RHOB_HUMAN - Also known as ARH6, ARHB. Experimental evidence at protein level: Swiss-Prot protein existence level 1. Mediates apoptosis in neoplastically transformed cells after DNA damage. Not essential for development but affects cell adhesion and growth factor signaling in transformed cells. Plays a negative role in tumorigenesis as deletion causes tumor formation. Involved in intracellular protein trafficking of a number of proteins. Targets PKN1 to endosomes and is involved in trafficking of the EGF receptor from late endosomes to lysosomes. Also required for stability and nuclear traffic
   1658..1882    +  polyA_signal   bGH poly(A) signal: bovine growth hormone polyadenylation signal
   1886..1907    +  promoter       SV40 promoter (fragment): SV40 enhancer and early promoter
   1928..2356    +  rep_origin     f1 ori (sequence partly withheld): f1 bacteriophage origin of replication; arrow indicates direction of (+) strand synthesis
   2370..2699    +  promoter       SV40 promoter: SV40 enhancer and early promoter
   2747..2794    +  promoter       EM7 promoter: synthetic bacterial promoter&nbsp
   2813..3187    +  CDS            BleoR: antibiotic-binding protein; Sh ble from Streptoalloteichus hindustanus; confers resistance to bleomycin, phleomycin, and Zeocin™
   3197..3322    +  CDS            ble (fragment): BLE_KLEPN - Experimental evidence at protein level: Swiss-Prot protein existence level 1. Binding protein with a strong affinity to the bleomycin family of antibiotics. Binds to CL990; an antimitotic-antibiotic compound. From Klebsiella pneumoniae.
   3317..3438    +  polyA_signal   SV40 poly(A) signal: SV40 polyadenylation signal
   3511..3527    -  protein_bind   lac operator: The lac repressor binds to the lac operator to inhibit transcription in E. coli. This inhibition can be relieved by adding lactose or isopropyl-β-D-thiogalactopyranoside (IPTG). lac repressor encoded by lacI
   3535..3565    -  promoter       lac promoter: promoter for the E. coli lac operon
   3580..3601    -  protein_bind   CAP binding site: CAP binding activates transcription in the presence of cAMP. E. coli catabolite activator protein
   3614..3706    -  CDS            lacI (fragment): lac repressor; lacI; The lac repressor binds to the lac operator to inhibit transcription in E. coli. This inhibition can be relieved by adding lactose or isopropyl-β-D-thiogalactopyranoside (IPTG).
   3889..4477    -  rep_origin     ori: high-copy-number ColE1/pMB1/pBR322/pUC origin of replication
   4648..5508    -  CDS            AmpR: β-lactamase; bla; confers resistance to ampicillin, carbenicillin, and related antibiotics
   5509..5613    -  promoter       AmpR promoter: bla
