[The description below was written by a language model from this plasmid's Addgene catalogue record and pLannotate feature annotations shown in this document.]
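Description:
pcDNA GFP10-RHOB is a mammalian expression plasmid built on a pcDNA 3.1 backbone carrying Zeocin selection. It is propagated in E. coli as a high-copy plasmid through a ColE1/pUC-type origin with ampicillin resistance (β-lactamase under its own promoter), and it also carries an f1 phage origin. For selection in mammalian cells, the Sh ble bleomycin/Zeocin resistance gene sits behind tandem SV40 early and bacterial EM7 promoters and is followed by an SV40 polyadenylation signal, an arrangement that allows the marker to be expressed in both mammalian and bacterial hosts. The catalogue lists a total size of about 5.7 kb, while the annotated sequencing result is slightly shorter at about 5.6 kb. A few short fragment hits in the table (HIV-1 LTR, lacI, a second ble) look like minor backbone or homology matches rather than functional parts.

The expression cassette uses the human CMV immediate-early enhancer and promoter, followed by a T7 promoter, to drive human RHOB (ras homolog family member B), a small Rho-family GTPase, with the bGH polyadenylation signal terminating the transcript. The short GFP-derived fragment annotated just upstream of RHOB is consistent with the N-terminal GFP10 tag, a single β-strand of GFP used in the tripartite split-GFP system. In that system, GFP10 and GFP11 strands are fused to two candidate partners, and fluorescence appears only when their interaction brings both strands together so that they can complement a separately supplied GFP1-9 detector fragment. The plasmid therefore supplies the GTPase half of such a pair. According to the associated publication title, it was used in high-content cell-based assays to screen for modulators of small GTPase activation. The partner constructs are not described in this record.
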