Addgene plasmid #182237: pcDNA GFP10-RHOB
Purpose: Expresses RHOB GTPase with tripartite split GFP10 tag
Depositing lab: Stéphanie Cabantous. Depositing organization: INSERM U1037, Centre de Cancerologie de Toulouse. Publication: High-content tripartite split-GFP cell-based assays to screen for modulators of small GTPase activation. Koraichi F, Gence R, Bouchenot C, Grosjean S, Lajoie-Mazenc I, Favre G, Cabantous S. J Cell Sci. 2018 Jan 8;131(1). pii: jcs.210419. doi: 10.1242/jcs.210419. PubMed 29192060.
Backbone
  Vector backbone: pcDNA 3.1
  Backbone size w/o insert (bp): 5119
  Total vector size (bp): 5704
  Vector type: Mammalian Expression
  Selectable markers: Zeocin
Growth in bacteria
  Bacterial resistance: Ampicillin, 100 μg/mL
  Growth temperature: 37°C
  Growth strain: DH5alpha
  Copy number: High Copy
Gene/Insert
  Gene/Insert name: ras homolog family member B
  Species: H. sapiens (human)
  Insert size (bp): 588
  GenBank ID: NM_004040.4
  Entrez Gene: RHOB (a.k.a. ARH6, ARHB, MST081, MSTP081, RHOH6)
  Promoter: CMV
  Tag / fusion protein: GFP10 (split-GFP tripartite) (N terminal on insert)
  Cloning method: Restriction Enzyme; 5′ cloning site BspeI (not destroyed); 3′ cloning site XbaI (not destroyed)
  Sequencing primers: 5′ CMV-F; 3′ pcDNA 3.1 rev
Terms and licenses: Academic/Nonprofit Terms; Industry Terms: Not Available to Industry
How to cite: pcDNA GFP10-RHOB was a gift from Stéphanie Cabantous (Addgene plasmid # 182237 ; http://n2t.net/addgene:182237 ; RRID:Addgene_182237)
